Addgene plasmid #196953: h-Menkes
Purpose: Plasmid expressing an antigen targeting the Menke's disease copper ATPase
Depositing lab: James Trimmer. Depositing organization: University of California, Davis.
Backbone
  Vector backbone: Unknown
  Vector type: Mammalian Expression
Growth in bacteria
  Bacterial resistance: Ampicillin, 100 μg/mL
  Growth temperature: 37°C
  Growth strain: DH5alpha
  Copy number: Unknown
Gene/Insert
  Gene/Insert name: Copper ATPase 1
  Species: H. sapiens (human)
  Entrez Gene: ATP7A (a.k.a. DSMAX, HMNX, MK, MNK, SMAX3)
  Cloning method: Unknown
Terms and licenses: Academic/Nonprofit Terms; Industry Terms: Not Available to Industry
Depositor comments: This is a validated antigen plasmid of Anti-Copper ATPase 1 [L60/4R]
How to cite: h-Menkes was a gift from James Trimmer (Addgene plasmid # 196953 ; http://n2t.net/addgene:196953 ; RRID:Addgene_196953)
