[The description below was written by a language model from this plasmid's Addgene catalogue record and pLannotate feature annotations shown in this document.]
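Description:
h-Menkes is a mammalian expression plasmid of about 12.4 kb that carries human ATP7A, the copper-transporting P-type ATPase (Copper ATPase 1) defective in Menkes disease. The catalogue lists the backbone as unknown, but the annotated sequence shows its main parts. The ATP7A coding region of roughly 4.5 kb sits downstream of a CAG-type promoter, made up of the human cytomegalovirus immediate-early enhancer, chicken β-actin promoter sequences and a chimeric chicken β-actin/rabbit β-globin intron. This arrangement typically drives strong, constitutive transcription in many mammalian cell types. After the insert come a fragment of a pBluescript-type multiple cloning site, an antisense SP6 promoter and the bovine growth hormone polyadenylation signal. No epitope tag or reporter is annotated.

A second cassette places the neomycin phosphotransferase gene under the SV40 enhancer/early promoter, followed by a fragment of the ble gene and the SV40 polyadenylation signal. This could in principle allow G418 selection of transfected mammalian cells, though the record does not mention such use. In E. coli the plasmid is selected with ampicillin through the β-lactamase gene and its native promoter. The only annotated plasmid replicon is a pSC101 origin with its Rep101 (RepA) protein, which is normally low copy, while the catalogue gives the copy number as unknown. An f1 phage origin and a small Tn903-related fragment are also present.

According to the depositor, the plasmid is a validated antigen-expressing construct for the anti-Copper ATPase 1 antibody clone L60/4R. This indicates that it is used to express the target protein in transfected cells for testing antibody specificity.
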