Features (pLannotate 1.2.2; 22 found; start..end, strand, type, name):
   1299..1427    -  CDS            TRA2_ECOLX (fragment): Protein predicted: Swiss-Prot protein existence level 4. Required for transposition of transposon Tn903. From Escherichia coli.
   1565..2425    -  CDS            AmpR: β-lactamase; bla; confers resistance to ampicillin, carbenicillin, and related antibiotics
   2426..2530    -  promoter       AmpR promoter: bla
   2569..2948    +  enhancer       CMV enhancer: human cytomegalovirus immediate early enhancer
   2950..3071    +  promoter       chicken β-actin promoter (fragment): contains a 21-bp deletion relative to the standard chicken β-actin promoter
   3113..3134    +  promoter       chicken β-actin promoter (fragment): No description available
   3147..3168    +  promoter       chicken β-actin promoter (fragment): No description available
   3211..3233    +  promoter       chicken β-actin promoter (fragment): No description available
   3284..3461    +  promoter       chicken β-actin promoter (fragment): No description available
   3462..4478    +  intron         chimeric intron: chimera between introns from chicken β-actin and rabbit β-globin
   4666..9195    +  CDS            ATP7A: ATP7A_HUMAN - Also known as MC1, MNK. Experimental evidence at protein level: Swiss-Prot protein existence level 1. ATP-driven copper (Cu(+)) ion pump that plays an important role in intracellular copper ion homeostasis (PubMed:10419525, PubMed:11092760, PubMed:28389643). Within a catalytic cycle, acquires Cu(+) ion from donor protein on the cytoplasmic side of the membrane and delivers it to acceptor protein on the lumenal side. The transfer of Cu(+) ion across the membrane is coupled to ATP hydrolysis and is associated with a transient phosphorylation that shifts the pump conformation from i
   9313..9369    +  misc_feature   MCS (fragment): pBluescript multiple cloning site
   9391..9409    -  promoter       SP6 promoter: promoter for bacteriophage SP6 RNA polymerase
   9435..9659    +  polyA_signal   bGH poly(A) signal: bovine growth hormone polyadenylation signal
   9663..9684    +  promoter       SV40 promoter (fragment): SV40 enhancer and early promoter
   9705..10133   +  rep_origin     f1 ori (sequence partly withheld): f1 bacteriophage origin of replication; arrow indicates direction of (+) strand synthesis
  10147..10476   +  promoter       SV40 promoter: SV40 enhancer and early promoter
  10543..11334   +  CDS            neo: KKA2_KLEPN - Also known as kan, nptII. Experimental evidence at protein level: Swiss-Prot protein existence level 1. Resistance to kanamycin, neomycin, paromomycin, ribostamycin, butirosin and gentamicin B. From Klebsiella pneumoniae.
  11358..11516   +  CDS            ble (fragment): BLE_KLEPN - Experimental evidence at protein level: Swiss-Prot protein existence level 1. Binding protein with a strong affinity to the bleomycin family of antibiotics. Binds to CL990; an antimitotic-antibiotic compound. From Klebsiella pneumoniae.
  11511..11632   +  polyA_signal   SV40 poly(A) signal: SV40 polyadenylation signal
  11771..11993   +  rep_origin     pSC101 ori: low-copy replication origin that requires the Rep101 protein
  12041..544     +  CDS            Rep101 (across the origin): RepA protein needed for replication with the pSC101 origin; rep101
>Addgene plasmid #196953 | h-Menkes | addgene full sequence | sequence record 391766 | Addgene NGS Result
TTTTGAAAACAAATACTCTATGAGGATTTATGAGTGGTTATTAAAAGAACTAACACAAAAGAAAACTCAC
AAGGCAAATATAGAGATTAGCCTTGATGAATTTAAGTTCATGTTAATGCTTGAAAATAACTACCATGAGT
TTAAAAGGCTTAACCAATGGGTTTTGAAACCAATAAGTAAAGATTTAAACACTTACAGCAATATGAAATT
GGTGGTTGATAAGCGAGGCCGCCCGACTGATACGTTGATTTTCCAAGTTGAACTAGATAGACAAATGGAT
CTCGTAACCGAACTTGAGAACAACCAGATAAAAATGAATGGTGACAAAATACCAACAACCATTACATCAG
ATTCCTACCTACATAACGGACTAAGAAAAACACTACACGATGCTTTAACTGCAAAAATTCAGCTCACCAG
TTTTGAGGCAAAATTTTTGAGTGACATGCAAAGTAAGTATGATCTCAATGGTTCGTTCTCATGGCTCACG
CAAAAACAACGAACCACACTAGAGAACATACTGGCTAAATACGGAAGGATCTGAGGTTCTTATGGCTCTT
GTATCTATCAGTGAAGCATCAAGACTAACAAACAAAAGTAGAACAACTGTTCACCGTTACATATCAAAGG
GAAAACTGTCCATATGCACAGATGAAAACGGTGTAAAAAAGATAGATACATCAGAGCTTTTACGAGTTTT
TGGTGCATTCAAAGCTGTTCACCATGAACAGATCGACAATGTAACAGATGAACAGCATGTAACACCTAAT
AGAACAGGTGAAACCAGTAAAACAAAGCAACTAGAACATGAAATTGAACACCTGAGACAACTTGTTACAG
CTCAACAGTCACACATAGACAGCCTGAAACAGGCGATGCTGCTTATCGAATCAAAGCTGCCGACAACACG
GGAGCCAGTGACGCCTCCCGTGGGGAAAAAATCATGGCAATTCTGGAAGAAATAGCGCTTTCAGCCGGCA
AACCGGCTGAAGCCGGATCTGCGATTCTGATAACAAACTAGCAACACCAGAACAGCCCGTTTGCGGGCAG
CAAAACCCGTACTTTTGGACGTTCCGGCGGTTTTTTGTGGCGAGTGGTGTTCGGGCGGTGCGCGCAAGAT
CCATTATGTTAAACGGGCGAGTTTACATCTCAAAACCGCCCGCTTAACACCATCAGAAATCCTCAGCGCG
ATTTTAAGCACCAACCCCCCCCCGTAACACCCAAATCCATACTGAAAGTGGCTTTGTTGAATAAATCAGA
TTTCGGGTAAGTCTCCCCCGTAGCGGGTTGTGTTTTCAGGCAATACGCACGCTTTCAGGCATACCTGCTT
TCGTCATTTTGTTCAGCGCTCGTACCAGGGCCATAGCCTCCGCAACCTGACCATCGTAGTCACGCAGCGT
CAGTGAACCCCCGAACAGAGATCTGACGCTCAGTGGAACGAAAACTCACGTTAAGGGATTTTGGTCATGA
GATTATCAAAAAGGATCTTCACCTAGATCCTTTTAAATTAAAAATGAAGTTTTAAATCAATCTAAAGTAT
ATATGAGTAAACTTGGTCTGACAGTTACCAATGCTTAATCAGTGAGGCACCTATCTCAGCGATCTGTCTA
TTTCGTTCATCCATAGTTGCCTGACTCCCCGTCGTGTAGATAACTACGATACGGGAGGGCTTACCATCTG
GCCCCAGTGCTGCAATGATACCGCGAGACCCACGCTCACCGGCTCCAGATTTATCAGCAATAAACCAGCC
AGCCGGAAGGGCCGAGCGCAGAAGTGGTCCTGCAACTTTATCCGCCTCCATCCAGTCTATTAATTGTTGC
CGGGAAGCTAGAGTAAGTAGTTCGCCAGTTAATAGTTTGCGCAACGTTGTTGCCATTGCTACAGGCATCG
TGGTGTCACGCTCGTCGTTTGGTATGGCTTCATTCAGCTCCGGTTCCCAGCGATCAAGGCGAGTTACATG
ATCCCCCATGTTGTGCAAAAAAGCGGTTAGCTCCTTCGGTCCTCCGATCGTTGTCAGAAGTAAGTTGGCC
GCAGTGTTATCACTCATGGTTATGGCAGCACTGCATAATTCTCTTACTGTCATGCCATCCGTAAGATGCT
TTTCTGTGACTGGTGAGTACTCAACCAAGTCATTCTGAGAATAGTGTATGCGGCGACCGAGTTGCTCTTG
CCCGGCGTCAATACGGGATAATACCGCGCCACATAGCAGAACTTTAAAAGTGCTCATCATTGGAAAACGT
TCTTCGGGGCGAAAACTCTCAAGGATCTTACCGCTGTTGAGATCCAGTTCGATGTAACCCACTCGTGCAC
CCAACTGATCTTCAGCATCTTTTACTTTCACCAGCGTTTCTGGGTGAGCAAAAACAGGAAGGCAAAATGC
CGCAAAAAAGGGAATAAGGGCGACACGGAAATGTTGAATACTCATACTCTTCCTTTTTCAATATTATTGA
AGCATTTATCAGGGTTATTGTCTCATGAGCGGATACATATTTGAATGTATTTAGAAAAATAAACAAATAG
GGGTTCCGCGCACATTTCCCCGAAAAGTGCCACCTGACGTCGTACCTCGACATTGATTATTGACTAGTTA
TTAATAGTAATCAATTACGGGGTCATTAGTTCATAGCCCATATATGGAGTTCCGCGTTACATAACTTACG
GTAAATGGCCCGCCTGGCTGACCGCCCAACGACCCCCGCCCATTGACGTCAATAATGACGTATGTTCCCA
TAGTAACGCCAATAGGGACTTTCCATTGACGTCAATGGGTGGAGTATTTACGGTAAACTGCCCACTTGGC
AGTACATCAAGTGTATCATATGCCAAGTACGCCCCCTATTGACGTCAATGACGGTAAATGGCCCGCCTGG
CATTATGCCCAGTACATGACCTTATGGGACTTTCCTACTTGGCAGTACATCTACGTATTAGTCATCGCTA
TTACCATGGTCGAGGTGAGCCCCACGTTCTGCTTCACTCTCCCCATCTCCCCCCCCTCCCCACCCCCAAT
TTTGTATTTATTTATTTTTTAATTATTTTGTGCAGCGATGGGGGCGGGGGGGGGGGGGGGGGCGCGCCNG
NCGGGGGGGGGGGGGGGGGGGGGGGGGGGGGGGGGGGGGGGGGGGGGGGGGGGGGGGGGGGGNGGNGGGG
GGGGGGGGGGGGGGGGGGGGGGGGGGGGGGGGGGGGGGGGGGGGGGGGGGGGGGGGGGGGGGGGGGGGGG
GGGGGGGGGGGGCCCSCRGYKKKKKKKKGKTKTKTKTTTTTKTRRKRTKKGTGGGGGGGGGGGGGGGGGG
GGGGGGGGGGGGGGGCGCGCGCCGGGSGGGGSGGGGCGGGGCGAGGGGCGGGGCGGGGCGAGGCGGAGAG
GTGCGGCGGCAGCCAATCAGAGCGGCGCGCTCCGAAAGTTTCCTTTTATGGCGAGGCGGCGGCGGCGGCG
GCCCTATAAAAAGCGAAGCGCGCGGCGGGCGGGAGTCGCTGCGCGCTGCCTTCGCCCCGTGCCCCGCTCC
GCCGCCGCCTCGCGCCGCCCGCCCCGGCTCTGACTGACCGCGTTACTCCCACAGGTGAGCGGGCGGGACG
GCCCTTCTCCTCCGGGCTGTAATTAGCGCTTGGTTTAATGACGGCTTGTTTCTTTTCTGTGGCTGCGTGA
AAGCCTTGAGGGGCTCCGGGAGGGCCCTTTGTGCGGGGGGAGCGGCTCGGGGGGTGCGTGCGTGTGTGTG
TGCGTGGGGAGCGCCGCGTGCGGCTCCGCGCTGCCCGGCGGCTGTGAGCGCTGCGGGCGCGGCGCGGGGC
TTTGTGCGCTCCGCAGTGTGCGCGAGGGGAGCGCGGCCGGGGGCGGTGCCCCGCGGTGCGGGGGGGGCTG
CGAGGGGAACAAAGGCTGCGTGCGGGGTGTGTGCGTGGGGGGGTGAGCAGGGGGTGTGGGCGCGTCGGTC
GGGCTGCAACCCCCCCTGCACCCCCCTCCCCGAGTTGCTGAGCACGGCCCGGCTTCGGGTGCGGGGCTCC
GTACGGGGCGTGGCGCGGGGCTCGCCGTGCCGGGCGGGGGGTGGCGGCAGGTGGGGGTGCCGGGCGGGGC
GGGGCCGCCTCGGGCCGGGGAGGGCTCGGGGGAGGGGCGCGGCGGCCCCCGGAGCGCCGGCGGCTGTCGA
GGCGCGGCGAGCCGCAGCCATTGCCTTTTATGGTAATCGTGCGAGAGGGCGCAGGGACTTCCTTTGTCCC
AAATCTGTGCGGAGCCGAAATCTGGGAGGCGCCGCCGCACCCCCTCTAGCGGGCGCGGGGCGAAGCGGTG
CGGCGCCGGCAGGAAGGAAATGGGCGGGGAGGGCCTTCGTGCGTCGCCGCGCCGCCGTCCCCTTCTCCCT
CTCCAGCCTCGGGGCTGTCCGCGGGGGGACGGCTGCCTTCGGGGGGGACGGGGCAGGGCGGGGTTCGGCT
TCTGGCGTGTGACCGGCGGCTCTAGAGCCTCTGCTAACCATGTTCATGCCTTCTTCTTTTTCCTACAGCT
CCTGGGCAACGTGCTGGTTATTGTGCTGTCTCATCATTTTGGCAAAGAATTCCTCGAAGCTTGGTACCGA
GCTCGGATCCACTAGTAACGGCCGCCAGTGTGCTGGAATTCTGCAGATCCACCGCGGGAATTCGATTGCT
CTGAGCATAGGATAGAGAAACCAGGAATGTAATGAGGAAATCAAAATGGACCCAAGTATGGGTGTGAATT
CTGTTACCATTTCTGTTGAGGGTATGACTTGCAATTCCTGTGTTTGGACCATTGAGCAGCAGATTGGAAA
AGTGAATGGTGTGCATCACATTAAGGTATCACTGGAAGAAAAAAATGCAACTATTATTTATGACCCTAAA
CTACAGACTCCAAAGACCCTACAGGAAGCTATTGATGACATGGGCTTTGATGCTGTTATCCATAATCCTG
ACCCTCTCCCTGTTTTAACTGACACCTTGTTTCTGACTGTTACGGCGTCACTGACTTTGCCATGGGACCA
TATCCAAAGCACATTGCTGAAGACCAAGGGTGTGACAGACATTAAAATTTACCCTCAGAAAAGAACTGTA
GCAGTGACAATAATCCCTTCTATAGTGAATGCCAATCAGATAAAAGAGCTGGTTCCAGAACTCAGTTTAG
ATACTGGGACACTGGAGAAGAAGTCAGGAGCTTGTGAAGATCATAGTATGGCTCAAGCTGGTGAAGTCGT
GCTGAAGATGAAAGTGGAAGGGATGACCTGCCATTCATGTACTAGCACTATTGAAGGAAAAATTGGGAAA
CTGCAAGGTGTTCAGCGAATTAAAGTCTCCCTGGACAATCAAGAAGCTACTATTGTTTATCAACCTCATC
TTATCTCAGTAGAGGAAATGAAAAAGCAGATTGAAGCTATGGGCTTTCCAGCATTTGTCAAAAAGCAGCC
CAAGTACCTCAAATTGGGAGCTATTGATGTAGAACGTCTAAAGAACACACCAGTTAAATCCTCAGAAGGG
TCACAGCAAAGGAGTCCATCGTATACCAATGATTCAACAGCCACTTTCATCATTGATGGCATGCATTGTA
AATCATGTGTGTCAAATATTGAAAGTACTTTATCTGCACTCCAATATGTAAGCAGCATAGTAGTTTCTTT
AGAGAATAGGTCTGCCATTGTGAAGTATAATGCAAGCTCAGTCACTCCAGAATCCCTGAGAAAAGCAATA
GAGGCTGTATCACCGGGGCTATATAGAGTTAGTATCACAAGTGAAGTTGAGAGTACCTCAAACTCTCCCT
CCAGCTCATCTCTTCAGAAGATTCCTTTGAATGTAGTTAGCCAGCCTCTGACACAAGAAACTGTGATAAA
CATTGATGGCATGACTTGTAATTCCTGTGTGCAGTCTATTGAGGGTGTCATATCAAAAAAGCCAGGTGTA
AAATCCATACGAGTCTCCCTTGCAAATAGCAATGGGACTGTTGAGTATGATCCTCTACTAACCTCTCCAG
AAACGTTGAGAGGAGCAATAGAAGACATGGGATTTGATGCTACCTTGTCAGACACGAATGAGCCGTTGGT
AGTAATAGCTCAGCCTTCATCGGAAATGCCGCTTTTGACTTCAACTAATGAATTTTATACTAAAGGGATG
ACACCAGTTCAAGACAAGGAGGAAGGAAAGAATTCATCTAAGTGTTACATACAGGTCACTGGCATGACTT
GCGCTTCCTGTGTAGCAAACATTGAACGGAATTTAAGGCGGGAAGAAGGAATATATTCTATACTTGTGGC
CCTGATGGCTGGCAAGGCAGAAGTAAGGTATAATCCTGCTGTTATACAACCCCCAATGATAGCAGAGTTC
ATCCGAGAACTTGGATTTGGAGCCACTGTGATAGAAAATGCTGATGAAGGAGATGGTGTTTTGGAACTTG
TTGTGAGGGGAATGACGTGTGCCTCCTGCGTACATAAAATAGAGTCTAGTCTCACAAAACACCGCGGGAT
TCTATACTGCTCCGTGGCCCTGGCAACCAACAAAGCACATATTAAATATGACCCAGAAATTATTGGTCCT
AGAGATATTATCCATACAATTGAAAGCTTAGGTTTTGAAGCTTCTTTGGTCAAGAAGGATCGGTCAGCAA
GTCACTTAGATCATAAACGAGAAATAAGACAATGGAGACGGTCTTTTCTTGTGAGTCTGTTTTTCTGTAT
TCCTGTAATGGGGCTGATGATATATATGATGGTTATGGACCACCACTTTGCAACTCTTCACCATAATCAA
AACATGAGTAAAGAAGAAATGATCGAACAAAAACTGATTTCTGAAGAGGATCTGAACCTTCATTCTTCTA
TGTTCCTGGAGCGCCAGATTCTTCCAGGATTGTCTGTTATGAATTTGCTGTCCTTTTTATTGTGTGTACC
TGTACAGTTTTTCGGAGGCTGGTACTTCTACATTCAGGCTTATAAAGCACTGAAGCATAAGACAGCAAAT
ATGGACGTACTGATTGTGCTGGCAACCACCATTGCATTTGCCTACTCTTTGATTATTCTTCTACTTGCAA
TGTATGAGAGAGCCAAAGTGAACCCTATTACTTTCTTTGACACACCCCCTATGCTGTTTGTGTTTATTGC
ACTAGGCCGATGGCTGGAACATATAGCAAAGGGCAAAACATCAGAGGCTCTTGCAAAGTTAATTTCACTA
CAAGCTACAGAAGCAACTATTGTAACTCTTGATTCTGATAATATCCTCCTCAGTGAAGAACAAGTGGATG
TGGAACTTGTACAACGTGGAGATATCATTAAAGTAGTTCCAGGAGGCAAATTTCCAGTGGATGGTCGTGT
TATTGAAGGACATTCTATGGTAGATGAGTCCCTCATCACAGGGGAGGCAATGCCTGTGGCTAAGAAACCT
GGCAGCACAGTGATTGCTGGTTCCATTAACCAGAACGGGTCACTGCTTATCTGCGCAACACATGTTGGAG
CAGACACAACCCTTTCTCAAATTGTCAAACTTGTGGAAGAGGCACAAACATCAAAGGCTCCTATCCAGCA
GTTTGCAGACAAACTCAGTGGCTATTTTGTTCCTTTTATTGTTTTTGTTTCCATTGCCACCCTCTTGGTA
TGGATTGTAATTGGATTTCTGAATTTTGAAATTGTGGAAACCTACTTTCCTGGCTACAATAGAAGTATCT
CCCGAACAGAAACGATAATACGATTTGCTTTCCAAGCCTCTATCACAGTTCTGTGTATTGCATGTCCCTG
TTCACTGGGACTGGCCACTCCAACTGCTGTGATGGTGGGTACAGGAGTAGGTGCTCAAAATGGCATACTA
ATAAAAGGTGGAGAGCCATTGGAGATGGCTCATAAGGTAAAGGTAGTGGTATTTGATAAGACTGGAACCA
TTACTCACGGAACCCCAGTGGTGAATCAAGTAAAGGTTCTAACTGAAAGTAACAGAATATCACACCATAA
AATCTTGGCCATTGTGGGAACTGCTGAAAGTAACAGTGAACACCCTCTAGGAACAGCCATAACCAAATAT
TGCAAACAGGAGCTGGACACTGAAACCTTGGGTACCTGCATAGATTTCCAGGTTGTGCCAGGCTGTGGTA
TTAGCTGTAAAGTCACCAATATTGAAGGCTTGCTACATAAGAATAACTGGAATATAGAGGACAATAATAT
TAAAAATGCATCCCTGGTTCAAATTGATGCCAGTAATGAACAGTCATCAACTTCGTCTTCCATGATTATT
GATGCCCAGATCTCAAATGCTCTTAATGCTCAGCAGTATAAAGTCCTCATTGGTAACCGGGAGTGGATGA
TTAGAAATGGTCTTGTCATTAATAACGATGTAAATGATTTCATGACTGAACATGAGAGAAAAGGTCGGAC
TGCTGTATTAGTAGCAGTTGATGATGAGCTGTGTGGCTTGATAGCCATTGCAGACACAGTGAAGCCTGAA
GCAGAACTGGCTATCCATATTCTGAAATCTATGGGCTTAGAAGTAGTTCTGATGACTGGAGACAACAGTA
AAACAGCTAGATCTATTGCTTCTCAGGTTGGCATTACTAAGGTGTTTGCTGAAGTTCTACCTTCTCACAA
GGTTGCTAAAGTGAAGCAACTTCAAGAGGAGGGGAAACGGGTAGCAATGGTGGGAGATGGAATCAATGAC
TCCCCAGCTCTGGCAATGGCTAATGTGGGAATTGCTATTGGCACGGGCACAGATGTAGCCATTGAAGCAG
CTGATGTGGTTTTGATAAGGAATGATCTTCTGGATGTAGTGGCAAGTATTGACTTATCAAGAAAGACAGT
CAAGAGGATTCGGATAAATTTTGTCTTTGCTCTAATTTATAATCTGGTTGGAATTCCCATAGCTGCTGGA
GTTTTTATGCCCATTGGTTTGGTTTTGCAGCCCTGGATGGGATCTGCAGCAATGGCTGCTTCATCTGTTT
CTGTAGTACTTTCTTCTCTCTTCCTTAAACTTTACAGGAAACCAACTTACGAGAGTTATGAACTGCCTGC
CCGGAGCCAGATAGGACAGAAGAGTCCTTCAGAAATCAGCGTTCATGTTGGAATAGATGATACCTCAAGG
AATTCTCCTAAACTGGGTTTGCTGGACCGGATTGTTAATTATAGCAGAGCCTCTATAAACTCACTACTGT
CTGATAAACGCTCCCTAAACAGTGTTGTTACCAGTGAACCTGACAAGCACTCACTCCTGGTGGGAGACTT
CAGGGAAGATGATGACACTGCATTATAAAAGGCCATGGAGAGTGCTGCCAGTTTAACTTGTCATGCACTG
ACACAGCATTCATGATGTTACCTTCACTTTTCAAAATATTGTAGAAGGATTTTTCTCATGCTCTTATATT
AGGGATCCCCCGGGCTGCAGGAATTCGATATCAAGCTTATCGATACCGTCGACCTCGAGCATGCATCTAG
AGGGCCCTATTCTATAGTGTCACCTAAATGCTAGAGCTCGCTGATCAGCCTCGACTGTGCCTTCTAGTTG
CCAGCCATCTGTTGTTTGCCCCTCCCCCGTGCCTTCCTTGACCCTGGAAGGTGCCACTCCCACTGTCCTT
TCCTAATAAAATGAGGAAATTGCATCGCATTGTCTGAGTAGGTGTCATTCTATTCTGGGGGGTGGGGTGG
GGCAGGACAGCAAGGGGGAGGATTGGGAAGACAATAGCAGGCATGCTGGGGATGCGGTGGGCTCTATGGC
TTCTGAGGCGGAAAGAACCAGCTGGGGCTCTAGGGGGTATCCCC
[124 nt withheld, positions 9705-9828]
C
[91 nt withheld, positions 9830-9920]
A
[49 nt withheld, positions 9922-9970]
CCTTTGACGTTGGAGTCCACGTTCTTT
[37 nt withheld, positions 9998-10034]
ACCCTATCTCGGTCTATTCTTTTGATTTATAAGGGATTTTGCCGATTTCGGCCTATTGGTTAAAAAATGA
GCTGATTTAACAAAAATTTAACGCGAATTAATTCTGTGGAATGTGTGTCAGTTAGGGTGTGGAAAGTCCC
CAGGCTCCCCAGCAGGCAGAAGTATGCAAAGCATGCATCTCAATTAGTCAGCAACCAGGTGTGGAAAGTC
CCCAGGCTCCCCAGCAGGCAGAAGTATGCAAAGCATGCATCTCAATTAGTCAGCAACCATAGTCCCGCCC
CTAACTCCGCCCATCCCGCCCCTAACTCCGCCCAGTTCCGCCCATTCTCCGCCCCATGGCTGACTAATTT
TTTTTATTTATGCAGAGGCCGAGGCCGCCTCTGCCTCTGAGCTATTCCAGAAGTAGTGAGGAGGCTTTTT
TGGAGGCCTAGGCTTTTGCAAAAAGCTCCCGGGAGCTTGTATATCCATTTTCGGATCTGATCAAGAGACA
GGATGAGGATCGTTTCGCATGATTGAACAAGATGGATTGCACGCAGGTTCTCCGGCCGCTTGGGTGGAGA
GGCTATTCGGCTATGACTGGGCACAACAGACAATCGGCTGCTCTGATGCCGCCGTGTTCCGGCTGTCAGC
GCAGGGGCGCCCGGTTCTTTTTGTCAAGACCGACCTGTCCGGTGCCCTGAATGAACTGCAGGACGAGGCA
GCGCGGCTATCGTGGCTGGCCACGACGGGCGTTCCTTGCGCAGCTGTGCTCGACGTTGTCACTGAAGCGG
GAAGGGACTGGCTGCTATTGGGCGAAGTGCCGGGGCAGGATCTCCTGTCATCTCACCTTGCTCCTGCCGA
GAAAGTATCCATCATGGCTGATGCAATGCGGCGGCTGCATACGCTTGATCCGGCTACCTGCCCATTCGAC
CACCAAGCGAAACATCGCATCGAGCGAGCACGTACTCGGATGGAAGCCGGTCTTGTCGATCAGGATGATC
TGGACGAAGAGCATCAGGGGCTCGCGCCAGCCGAACTGTTCGCCAGGCTCAAGGCGCGCATGCCCGACGG
CGAGGATCTCGTCGTGACCCATGGCGATGCCTGCTTGCCGAATATCATGGTGGAAAATGGCCGCTTTTCT
GGATTCATCGACTGTGGCCGGCTGGGTGTGGCGGACCGCTATCAGGACATAGCGTTGGCTACCCGTGATA
TTGCTGAAGAGCTTGGCGGCGAATGGGCTGACCGCTTCCTCGTGCTTTACGGTATCGCCGCTCCCGATTC
GCAGCGCATCGCCTTCTATCGCCTTCTTGACGAGTTCTTCTGAGCGGGACTCTGGGGTTCGAAATGACCG
ACCAAGCGACGCCCAACCTGCCATCACGAGATTTCGATTCCACCGCCGCCTTCTATGAAAGGTTGGGCTT
CGGAATCGTTTTCCGGGACGCCGGCTGGATGATCCTCCAGCGCGGGGATCTCATGCTGGAGTTCTTCGCC
CACCCCAACTTGTTTATTGCAGCTTATAATGGTTACAAATAAAGCAATAGCATCACAAATTTCACAAATA
AAGCATTTTTTTCACTGCATTCTAGTTGTGGTTTGTCCAAACTCATCAATGTATCTTATCATGTCTGTAA
TTCAGCGATTTGCCCGAGCTTGCGAGGGTGCTACTTAAGCCTTTAGGGTTTTAAGGTCTGTTTTGTAGAG
GAGCAAACAGCGTTTGCGACATCCTTTTGTAATACTGCGGAACTGACTAAAGTAGTGAGTTATACACAGG
GCTGGGATCTATTCTTTTTATCTTTTTTTATTCTTTCTTTATTCTATAAATTATAACCACTTGAATATAA
ACAAAAAAAACACACAAAGGTCTAGCGGAATTTACAGAGGGTCTAGCAGAATTTACAAGTTTTCCAGCAA
AGGTCTAGCAGAATTTACAGATACCCACAACTCAAAGGAAAAGGACTAGTAATTATCATTGACTAGCCCA
TCTCAATTGGTATAGTGATTAAAATCACCTAGACCAATTGAGATGTATGTCTAAATTAGTTGTTTTCAAA
GCAAATGAACTAGCGATTAGTCGCTATGACTTAACGGAGCATGAAACCAAGCTAATTTTATGCTGTGTGG
CACTACTCAACCCCACGATTGAAAACCCTACAAGGAAAGAACGGACGGTATCGTTCACTTATAACCAATA
CGCTCAGATGATGAACATCAGTAGGGAAAATGCTTATGGTGTATTAGCTAAAGCAACCAGAGAGCTGATG
ACGAGAACTGTGGAAATCAGGAATCCTTTGGTTAAAGGCTTTGAGATTTTCCAGTGGACAAACTATGCCA
AGTTCTCAAGCGAAAAATTAGAATTAGTTTTTAGTGAAGAGATATTGCCTTATCTTTTCCAGTTAAAAAA
ATTCATAAAATATAATCTGGAACATGTTAAGTC
